>Addgene plasmid #124793 | pcDNA3.1-Mac-BFP2-TSERex | addgene full sequence | sequence record 243946 | Addgene NGS Result
ATTGATTATTGACTAGTTATTAATAGTAATCAATTACGGGGTCATTAGTTCATAGCCCATATATGGAGTT
CCGCGTTACATAACTTACGGTAAATGGCCCGCCTGGCTGACCGCCCAACGACCCCCGCCCATTGACGTCA
ATAATGACGTATGTTCCCATAGTAACGCCAATAGGGACTTTCCATTGACGTCAATGGGTGGAGTATTTAC
GGTAAACTGCCCACTTGGCAGTACATCAAGTGTATCATATGCCAAGTACGCCCCCTATTGACGTCAATGA
CGGTAAATGGCCCGCCTGGCATTATGCCCAGTACATGACCTTATGGGACTTTCCTACTTGGCAGTACATC
TACGTATTAGTCATCGCTATTACCATGGTCGAGGTGAGCCCCACGTTCTGCTTCACTCTCCCCATCTCCC
CCCCCTCCCCACCCCCAATTTTGTATTTATTTATTTTTTAATTATTTTGTGCAGCGATGGGGGCGGGGGG
GGGGGGCGCGCGCCAGGCGGGGCGGGGGGGGGGGGGGGGGGGGGGGGGGCGGGGCGGAGAGGTGCGGCGG
CAGCCAATCAGAGCGGCGCGCTCCGAAAGTTTCCTTTTATGGCGAGGCGGCGGCGGCGGCGGCCCTATAA
AAAGCGAAGCGCGCGGCGGGCGGGAGTCGCTGCGCGCTGCCTTCGCCCCGTGCCCCGCTCCGCCGCCGCC
TCGCGCCGCCCGCCCCGGCTCTGACTGACCGCGTTACTCCCACAGGTGAGCGGGCGGGACGGCCCTTCTC
CTCCGGGCTGTAATTAGCGCTTGGTTTAATGACGGCTTGTTTCTTTTCTGTGGCTGCGTGAAAGCCTTGA
GGGGCTCCGGGAGGGCCCTTTGTGCGGGGGGAGCGGCTCGGGGGGTGCGTGCGTGTGTGTGTGCGTGGGG
AGCGCCGCGTGCGGCTCCGCGCTGCCCGGCGGCTGTGAGCGCTGCGGGCGCGGCGCGGGGCTTTGTGCGC
TCCGCAGTGTGCGCGAGGGGAGCGCGGCCGGGGGCGGTGCCCCGCGGTGCGGGGGGGGCTGCGAGGGGAA
CAAAGGCTGCGTGCGGGGTGTGTGCGTGGGGGGGTGAGCAGGGGGTGTGGGCGCGTCGGTCGGGCTGCAA
CCCCCCCTGCACCCCCCTCCCCGAGTTGCTGAGCACGGCCCGGCTTCGGGTGCGGGGCTCCGTACGGGGC
GTGGCGCGGGGCTCGCCGTGCCGGGCGGGGGGTGGCGGCAGGTGGGGGTGCCGGGCGGGGCGGGGCCGCC
TCGGGCCGGGGAGGGCTCGGGGGAGGGGCGCGGCGGCCCCCGGAGCGCCGGCGGCTGTCGAGGCGCGGCG
AGCCGCAGCCATTGCCTTTTATGGTAATCGTGCGAGAGGGCGCAGGGACTTCCTTTGTCCCAAATCTGTG
CGGAGCCGAAATCTGGGAGGCGCCGCCGCACCCCCTCTAGCGGGCGCGGGGCGAAGCGGTGCGGCGCCGG
CAGGAAGGAAATGGGCGGGGAGGGCCTTCGTGCGTCGCCGCGCCGCCGTCCCCTTCTCCCTCTCCAGCCT
CGGGGCTGTCCGCGGGGGGACGGCTGCCTTCGGGGGGGACGGGGCAGGGCGGGGTTCGGCTTCTGGCGTG
TGACCGGCGGCTCTAGAGCCTCTGCTAACCATGTTCATGCCTTCTTCTTTTTCCTACAGCTCCTGGGCAA
CGTGCTGGTTATTGTGCTGTCTCATCATTTTGGCAAAGAATTCCTCGAGGAATTCACTCCTCAGGTGCAG
GCTGCCTATCAGAAGGTGGTGGCTGGTGTGGCCAATGCCCTGGCTCACAAATACCACTGAGATCTGCATG
AGCTAGCCGCCACCATGATCGTGGACCAGTTCGAGGAGGTGCTGATGAAGACCAGCCAGCTGTTCCCACT
GCCAACCGCTACCCAGAGCGCCCAGCCAACCCACGTGGCCCCCGTGCCAACCGTGCTGCCCGACACCCCC
ATCTACGAGACCGTGGGCGACAGCGGCAGCAAGACCCTGTGGGTGGTGTTCGTGCTGATGCTGATCGCCA
GCGCCGCCTTCACCGCCCTGAGCTGGAAGATCCCCGTGAACAGGAGGCTGTACCACGTGATCACCACCAT
CATCACCCTGACCGCCGCCCTGAGCTACTTCGCTATGGCTACCGGCCACGGAGTGGCCCTGAACAAGATC
GTGATCAGGACCCAGCACGACCACGTGCCCGACACCTACGAGACCGTGTACCGACAGGTGTACTACGCCA
GGTACATCGACTGGGCTATCACCACCCCACTGCTGCTGCTGGACCTGGGACTGCTGGCTGGAATGAGCGG
AGCCCACATCTTCATGGCCATCGTGGCTGACCTGATCATGGTGCTGACCGGCCTGTTCGCTGCTTTCGGC
AGCGAGGGAACCCCACAGAAGTGGGGATGGTACACCATCGCCTGCATCGCCTACATCTTCGTGGTGTGGC
ACCTGGTGCTGAACGGCGGCGCCAACGCCAGGGTGAAGGGCGAGAAGCTGAGGAGCTTCTTCGTGGCCAT
CGGAGCTTACACCCTGATCCTGTGGACCGCTTACCCAATCGTGTGGGGACTGGCTGACGGAGCTAGGAAG
ATCGGAGTGGACGGAGAGATCATCGCTTACGCTGTGCTGGACGTGCTGGCTAAGGGAGTGTTCGGAGCTT
GGCTGCTGGTGACCCACGCCAACCTGAGGGAGAGCGACGTGGAGCTGAACGGCTTCTGGGCCAACGGCCT
GAACAGGGAGGGCGCCATCAGGATCGGCGAGGACGACGGCGCCCGACCGGTAGTAGCAGTGAGCAAGGGC
GAGGAGCTGTTCACCGGGGTGGTGCCCATCCTGGTCGAGCTGGACGGCGACGTAAACGGCCACAAGTTCA
GCGTGAGGGGCGAGGGCGAGGGCGATGCCACCAACGGCAAGCTGACCCTGAAGTTCATCTGCACCACCGG
CAAGCTGCCCGTGCCCTGGCCCACCCTCGTGACCACCCTGAGCCACGGCGTGCAGTGCTTCGCCCGCTAC
CCCGACCACATGAAGCAGCACGACTTCTTCAAGTCCGCCATGCCCGAAGGCTACGTCCAGGAGCGCACCA
TCTTCTTCAAGGACGACGGCACCTACAAGACCCGCGCCGAGGTGAAGTTCGAGGGCGACACCCTGGTGAA
CCGCATCGAGCTGAAGGGCGTCGACTTCAAGGAGGACGGCAACATCCTGGGGCACAAGCTGGAGTACAAC
TTCAACAGCCACAACATCTATATCATGGCCGTCAAGCAGAAGAACGGCATCAAGGTGAACTTCAAGATCC
GCCACAACGTGGAGGACGGCAGCGTGCAGCTCGCCGACCACTACCAGCAGAACACCCCCATCGGCGACGG
CCCCGTGCTGCTGCCCGACAGCCACTACCTGAGCACCCAGTCCGTGCTGAGCAAAGACCCCAACGAGAAG
CGCGATCACATGGTCCTGCTGGAGTTCCGCACCGCCGCCGGGATCACTCTCGGCATGGACGAGCTGTACA
AGAAGCTTAAAAGTAGAATCACAAGCGAAGGCGAGTACATCCCCCTGGATCAAATAGACATAAATGTAGG
TGGATTTTGTTATGAGAATGAATGAGGTACCGAGCTCGGATCCACTAGTCCAGTGTGGTGGAATTCTGCA
GATATCCAGCACAGTGGCGGCCGCTCGAGTCTAGAGGGCCCGTTTAAACCCGCTGATCAGCCTCGACTGT
GCCTTCTAGTTGCCAGCCATCTGTTGTTTGCCCCTCCCCCGTGCCTTCCTTGACCCTGGAAGGTGCCACT
CCCACTGTCCTTTCCTAATAAAATGAGGAAATTGCATCGCATTGTCTGAGTAGGTGTCATTCTATTCTGG
GGGGTGGGGTGGGGCAGGACAGCAAGGGGGAGGATTGGGAAGACAATAGCAGGCATGCTGGGGATGCGGT
GGGCTCTATGGCTTCTGAGGCGGAAAGAACCAGCTGGGGCTCTAGGGGGTATCCCC
[124 nt withheld, positions 3977-4100]
C
[91 nt withheld, positions 4102-4192]
A
[49 nt withheld, positions 4194-4242]
CCTTTGACGTTGGAGTCCACGTTCTTT
[37 nt withheld, positions 4270-4306]
ACCCTATCTCGGTCTATTCTTTTGATTTATAAGGGATTTTGCCGATTTCGGCCTATTGGTTAAAAAATGA
GCTGATTTAACAAAAATTTAACGCGAATTAATTCTGTGGAATGTGTGTCAGTTAGGGTGTGGAAAGTCCC
CAGGCTCCCCAGCAGGCAGAAGTATGCAAAGCATGCATCTCAATTAGTCAGCAACCAGGTGTGGAAAGTC
CCCAGGCTCCCCAGCAGGCAGAAGTATGCAAAGCATGCATCTCAATTAGTCAGCAACCATAGTCCCGCCC
CTAACTCCGCCCATCCCGCCCCTAACTCCGCCCAGTTCCGCCCATTCTCCGCCCCATGGCTGACTAATTT
TTTTTATTTATGCAGAGGCCGAGGCCGCCTCTGCCTCTGAGCTATTCCAGAAGTAGTGAGGAGGCTTTTT
TGGAGGCCTAGGCTTTTGCAAAAAGCTCCCGCATGACCGAGTACAAGCCCACGGTGCGCCTCGCCACCCG
CGACGACGTCCCCAGGGCCGTACGCACCCTCGCCGCCGCGTTCGCCGACTACCCCGCCACGCGCCACACC
GTCGATCCGGACCGCCACATCGAGCGGGTCACCGAGCTGCAAGAACTCTTCCTCACGCGCGTCGGGCTCG
ACATCGGCAAGGTGTGGGTCGCGGACGACGGCGCCGCGGTGGCGGTCTGGACCACGCCGGAGAGCGTCGA
AGCGGGGGCGGTGTTCGCCGAGATCGGCCCGCGCATGGCCGAGTTGAGCGGTTCCCGGCTGGCCGCGCAG
CAACAGATGGAAGGCCTCCTGGCGCCGCACCGGCCCAAGGAGCCCGCGTGGTTCCTGGCCACCGTCGGCG
TCTCGCCCGACCACCAGGGCAAGGGTCTGGGCAGCGCCGTCGTGCTCCCCGGAGTGGAGGCGGCCGAGCG
CGCCGGGGTGCCCGCCTTCCTGGAGACCTCCGCGCCCCGCAACCTCCCCTTCTACGAGCGGCTCGGCTTC
ACCGTCACCGCCGACGTCGAGGTGCCCGAAGGACCGCGCACCTGGTGCATGACCCGCAAGCCCGGTGCCT
GATTCGAAATGACCGACCAAGCGACGCCCAACCTGCCATCACGAGATTTCGATTCCACCGCCGCCTTCTA
TGAAAGGTTGGGCTTCGGAATCGTTTTCCGGGACGCCGGCTGGATGATCCTCCAGCGCGGGGATCTCATG
CTGGAGTTCTTCGCCCACCCCAACTTGTTTATTGCAGCTTATAATGGTTACAAATAAAGCAATAGCATCA
CAAATTTCACAAATAAAGCATTTTTTTCACTGCATTCTAGTTGTGGTTTGTCCAAACTCATCAATGTATC
TTATCATGTCTGTATACCGTCGACCTCTAGCTAGAGCTTGGCGTAATCATGGTCATAGCTGTTTCCTGTG
TGAAATTGTTATCCGCTCACAATTCCACACAACATACGAGCCGGAAGCATAAAGTGTAAAGCCTGGGGTG
CCTAATGAGTGAGCTAACTCACATTAATTGCGTTGCGCTCACTGCCCGCTTTCCAGTCGGGAAACCTGTC
GTGCCAGCTGCATTAATGAATCGGCCAACGCGCGGGGAGAGGCGGTTTGCGTATTGGGCGCTCTTCCGCT
TCCTCGCTCACTGACTCGCTGCGCTCGGTCGTTCGGCTGCGGCGAGCGGTATCAGCTCACTCAAAGGCGG
TAATACGGTTATCCACAGAATCAGGGGATAACGCAGGAAAGAACATGTGAGCAAAAGGCCAGCAAAAGGC
CAGGAACCGTAAAAAGGCCGCGTTGCTGGCGTTTTTCCATAGGCTCCGCCCCCCTGACGAGCATCACAAA
AATCGACGCTCAAGTCAGAGGTGGCGAAACCCGACAGGACTATAAAGATACCAGGCGTTTCCCCCTGGAA
GCTCCCTCGTGCGCTCTCCTGTTCCGACCCTGCCGCTTACCGGATACCTGTCCGCCTTTCTCCCTTCGGG
AAGCGTGGCGCTTTCTCATAGCTCACGCTGTAGGTATCTCAGTTCGGTGTAGGTCGTTCGCTCCAAGCTG
GGCTGTGTGCACGAACCCCCCGTTCAGCCCGACCGCTGCGCCTTATCCGGTAACTATCGTCTTGAGTCCA
ACCCGGTAAGACACGACTTATCGCCACTGGCAGCAGCCACTGGTAACAGGATTAGCAGAGCGAGGTATGT
AGGCGGTGCTACAGAGTTCTTGAAGTGGTGGCCTAACTACGGCTACACTAGAAGAACAGTATTTGGTATC
TGCGCTCTGCTGAAGCCAGTTACCTTCGGAAAAAGAGTTGGTAGCTCTTGATCCGGCAAACAAACCACCG
CTGGTAGCGGTGGTTTTTTTGTTTGCAAGCAGCAGATTACGCGCAGAAAAAAAGGATCTCAAGAAGATCC
TTTGATCTTTTCTACGGGGTCTGACGCTCAGTGGAACGAAAACTCACGTTAAGGGATTTTGGTCATGAGA
TTATCAAAAAGGATCTTCACCTAGATCCTTTTAAATTAAAAATGAAGTTTTAAATCAATCTAAAGTATAT
ATGAGTAAACTTGGTCTGACAGTTACCAATGCTTAATCAGTGAGGCACCTATCTCAGCGATCTGTCTATT
TCGTTCATCCATAGTTGCCTGACTCCCCGTCGTGTAGATAACTACGATACGGGAGGGCTTACCATCTGGC
CCCAGTGCTGCAATGATACCGCGAGACCCACGCTCACCGGCTCCAGATTTATCAGCAATAAACCAGCCAG
CCGGAAGGGCCGAGCGCAGAAGTGGTCCTGCAACTTTATCCGCCTCCATCCAGTCTATTAATTGTTGCCG
GGAAGCTAGAGTAAGTAGTTCGCCAGTTAATAGTTTGCGCAACGTTGTTGCCATTGCTACAGGCATCGTG
GTGTCACGCTCGTCGTTTGGTATGGCTTCATTCAGCTCCGGTTCCCAACGATCAAGGCGAGTTACATGAT
CCCCCATGTTGTGCAAAAAAGCGGTTAGCTCCTTCGGTCCTCCGATCGTTGTCAGAAGTAAGTTGGCCGC
AGTGTTATCACTCATGGTTATGGCAGCACTGCATAATTCTCTTACTGTCATGCCATCCGTAAGATGCTTT
TCTGTGACTGGTGAGTACTCAACCAAGTCATTCTGAGAATAGTGTATGCGGCGACCGAGTTGCTCTTGCC
CGGCGTCAATACGGGATAATACCGCGCCACATAGCAGAACTTTAAAAGTGCTCATCATTGGAAAACGTTC
TTCGGGGCGAAAACTCTCAAGGATCTTACCGCTGTTGAGATCCAGTTCGATGTAACCCACTCGTGCACCC
AACTGATCTTCAGCATCTTTTACTTTCACCAGCGTTTCTGGGTGAGCAAAAACAGGAAGGCAAAATGCCG
CAAAAAAGGGAATAAGGGCGACACGGAAATGTTGAATACTCATACTCTTCCTTTTTCAATATTATTGAAG
CATTTATCAGGGTTATTGTCTCATGAGCGGATACATATTTGAATGTATTTAGAAAAATAAACAAATAGGG
GTTCCGCGCACATTTCCCCGAAAAGTGCCACCTGACGTCGAC
Features (pLannotate 1.2.2; 21 found; start..end, strand, type, name):
    379..652     +  promoter       chicken β-actin promoter: No description available
    653..1669    +  intron         chimeric intron: chimera between introns from chicken β-actin and rabbit β-globin
   1673..1807    +  CDS            HBB: HBB_COLGU - Experimental evidence at transcript level: Swiss-Prot protein existence level 2. Involved in oxygen transport from the lung to the various peripheral tissues. From Colobus guereza (Mantled guereza) (Eastern black-and-white colobus monkey).
   1901..2767    +  CDS            nop-1: NOP1_NEUCR - Experimental evidence at protein level: Swiss-Prot protein existence level 1. Could facilitate a sensory photoresponse. From Neurospora crassa (strain ATCC 24698 / 74-OR23-1A / CBS 708.71 / DSM 1257 / FGSC 987).
   2789..3502    +  CDS            EBFP2: EBFP2 is a basic (constitutively fluorescent) blue fluorescent protein published in 2007, derived from Aequorea victoria. It is reported to be a rapidly-maturing monomer with moderate acid sensitivity.
   3506..3571    +  CDS            KCNJ2 (fragment): KCNJ2_HUMAN - Also known as IRK1. Experimental evidence at protein level: Swiss-Prot protein existence level 1. Probably participates in establishing action potential waveform and excitability of neuronal and muscle tissues. Inward rectifier potassium channels are characterized by a greater tendency to allow potassium to flow into the cell rather than out of it. Their voltage dependence is regulated by the concentration of extracellular potassium; as external potassium is raised, the voltage range of the channel opening shifts to more positive voltages. The inward rectification is mainly due t
   3707..3931    +  polyA_signal   bGH poly(A) signal: bovine growth hormone polyadenylation signal
   3935..3956    +  promoter       SV40 promoter (fragment): SV40 enhancer and early promoter
   3977..4405    +  rep_origin     f1 ori (sequence partly withheld): f1 bacteriophage origin of replication; arrow indicates direction of (+) strand synthesis
   4419..4748    +  promoter       SV40 promoter: SV40 enhancer and early promoter
   4759..5358    +  CDS            PuroR: puromycin N-acetyltransferase; pac from Streptomyces alboniger; confers resistance to puromycin
   5365..5523    +  CDS            ble (fragment): BLE_KLEPN - Experimental evidence at protein level: Swiss-Prot protein existence level 1. Binding protein with a strong affinity to the bleomycin family of antibiotics. Binds to CL990; an antimitotic-antibiotic compound. From Klebsiella pneumoniae.
   5518..5639    +  polyA_signal   SV40 poly(A) signal: SV40 polyadenylation signal
   5712..5728    -  protein_bind   lac operator: The lac repressor binds to the lac operator to inhibit transcription in E. coli. This inhibition can be relieved by adding lactose or isopropyl-β-D-thiogalactopyranoside (IPTG). lac repressor encoded by lacI
   5736..5766    -  promoter       lac promoter: promoter for the E. coli lac operon
   5781..5802    -  protein_bind   CAP binding site: CAP binding activates transcription in the presence of cAMP. E. coli catabolite activator protein
   5815..5907    -  CDS            lacI (fragment): lac repressor; lacI; The lac repressor binds to the lac operator to inhibit transcription in E. coli. This inhibition can be relieved by adding lactose or isopropyl-β-D-thiogalactopyranoside (IPTG).
   6090..6678    -  rep_origin     ori: high-copy-number ColE1/pMB1/pBR322/pUC origin of replication
   6849..7709    -  CDS            AmpR: β-lactamase; bla; confers resistance to ampicillin, carbenicillin, and related antibiotics
   7710..7814    -  promoter       AmpR promoter: bla
   7846..377     +  enhancer       CMV enhancer (across the origin): human cytomegalovirus immediate early enhancer
