[The description below was written by a language model from this plasmid's Addgene catalogue record and pLannotate feature annotations shown in this document.]
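Description:
pcDNA3.1-Mac-BFP2-TSERex is a mammalian expression plasmid built on a pcDNA3.1/puro-CAG backbone. It expresses a light-driven proton pump rhodopsin (Mac) fused to a blue fluorescent protein. It is propagated in E. coli as a high-copy plasmid through a ColE1/pUC-type origin, with ampicillin selection from the bla gene. An f1 origin and remnants of the lac promoter/operator region are also annotated. For mammalian selection, an SV40 early promoter drives a puromycin N-acetyltransferase gene ending in an SV40 poly(A) signal. A short leftover fragment of a bleomycin-resistance gene follows PuroR.

Expression is driven by the CAG promoter, annotated as the CMV enhancer, the chicken β-actin promoter and a chimeric β-actin/β-globin intron. A short hit to β-globin just after the intron probably belongs to this promoter region rather than to the payload. The coding region begins with an opsin that the automated annotation matches to the Neurospora nop-1 rhodopsin. That hit most likely reflects homology among fungal opsins, and the catalogue's species entry of human does not fit a microbial-type pump, so the record leaves the source organism unclear. The opsin is followed by EBFP2, which lets expressing cells be identified, and then a short fragment of the Kir2.1 potassium channel (KCNJ2). This fragment presumably corresponds to the "TSERex" in the name, meaning membrane trafficking and ER export signals commonly added to improve surface delivery of opsins. A bGH poly(A) signal terminates the transcript.

The associated work describes PARIS, an optogenetic method for mapping gap junctions, in which a light-activated proton pump of this kind would serve as the actuator. The sequenced record is 7,848 nt, slightly longer than the listed total size of 7,779 bp.
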