Addgene plasmid #124793: pcDNA3.1-Mac-BFP2-TSERex
Purpose: Expresses the proton pump rhodopsin in mammalian cells under CAG promoter
Depositing lab: Yulong Li. Depositing organization: Peking University. Publication: PARIS, an optogenetic method for functionally mapping gap junctions. Wu L, Dong A, Dong L, Wang SQ, Li Y. Elife. 2019 Jan 14;8. pii: 43366. doi: 10.7554/eLife.43366. PubMed 30638447.
Backbone
  Vector backbone: pcDNA3.1/puro-CAG
  Backbone manufacturer: Michael Lin lab (Addgene plasmid 52519)
  Backbone size w/o insert (bp): 6099
  Total vector size (bp): 7779
  Vector type: Mammalian Expression
Growth in bacteria
  Bacterial resistance: Ampicillin, 100 μg/mL
  Growth temperature: 37°C
  Growth strain: DH5alpha
  Copy number: High Copy
Gene/Insert
  Gene/Insert name: Mac-BFP2
  Species: H. sapiens (human)
  Insert size (bp): 1680
  Promoter: CAG
  Cloning method: Gibson Cloning
  Sequencing primers: 5′ pCAG-F
Terms and licenses: Academic/Nonprofit Terms; Industry Terms: Not Available to Industry
How to cite: pcDNA3.1-Mac-BFP2-TSERex was a gift from Yulong Li (Addgene plasmid # 124793 ; http://n2t.net/addgene:124793 ; RRID:Addgene_124793)
